Addgene plasmid #136197: pCDNA4.TO-ORF36-2xCSTREP
Purpose: Expresses C-terminally strep tagged Kaposi's Sarcoma Associated Herpesvirus (KSHV) ORF36
Depositing lab: Britt Glaunsinger. Depositing organization: University of California, Berkeley. Publication: Global mapping of herpesvirus-host protein complexes reveals a transcription strategy for late genes. Davis ZH, Verschueren E, Jang GM, Kleffman K, Johnson JR, Park J, Von Dollen J, Maher MC, Johnson T, Newton W, Jager S, Shales M, Horner J, Hernandez RD, Krogan NJ, Glaunsinger BA. Mol Cell. 2015 Jan 22;57(2):349-60. doi: 10.1016/j.molcel.2014.11.026. Epub 2014 Dec 24. PubMed 25544563.
Backbone
  Vector backbone: pCDNA4.TO
  Backbone manufacturer: Invitrogen
  Vector type: Mammalian Expression
  Selectable markers: Zeocin
Growth in bacteria
  Bacterial resistance: Ampicillin, 100 μg/mL
  Growth temperature: 37°C
  Growth strain: DH5alpha
  Copy number: High Copy
Gene/Insert
  Gene/Insert name: ORF36
  Species: Kaposi's sarcoma-associated herpesvirus (KSHV)
  Promoter: CMV
  Cloning method: Restriction Enzyme; 5′ cloning site Unknown (unknown if destroyed)
  Sequencing primers: 5′ CGCAAATGGGCGGTAGGCGTG; 3′ TAGAAGGCACAGTCGAGGCT
Resource information
  A portion of this plasmid was derived from a plasmid made by: cDNA of reactivated TREx BCBL-1-RTA cells
Terms and licenses: Academic/Nonprofit Terms; Industry Terms: Not Available to Industry
How to cite: pCDNA4.TO-ORF36-2xCSTREP was a gift from Britt Glaunsinger (Addgene plasmid # 136197 ; http://n2t.net/addgene:136197 ; RRID:Addgene_136197)
