[The description below was written by a language model from this plasmid's Addgene catalogue record and pLannotate feature annotations shown in this document.]
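Description:
pCDNA4.TO-ORF36-2xCSTREP is a mammalian expression plasmid built on the Invitrogen pCDNA4.TO backbone that expresses ORF36 of Kaposi's sarcoma-associated herpesvirus (KSHV) with a C-terminal tandem Strep tag. It is propagated in E. coli as a high-copy plasmid through a ColE1/pUC-type origin with ampicillin selection from the β-lactamase gene, and it also carries an f1 phage origin. For selection in mammalian cells, an SV40 early promoter drives the Sh ble Zeocin resistance gene, followed by an SV40 polyadenylation signal. A bacterial EM7 promoter sits just upstream of the same gene, so Zeocin can also be used in bacteria.

The expression cassette consists of the human CMV immediate early enhancer and promoter, followed by two short elements annotated as tet operator-containing fragments. This matches the tetracycline-operator design of the backbone, in which transcription is repressed in cells expressing the Tet repressor and induced by tetracycline or doxycycline, while remaining constitutive in cells that lack the repressor. Downstream lies the ORF36 coding sequence, identified in the feature table as vPK, the viral serine/threonine protein kinase implicated in viral gene expression, DNA replication, encapsidation and nuclear egress. A bovine growth hormone polyadenylation signal terminates the transcript. The Strep tag itself is not annotated as a separate feature, though there is unannotated sequence between the end of the kinase reading frame and the polyadenylation signal where it would be expected.

According to the record, the insert was derived from cDNA of reactivated KSHV-infected cells. The tagged protein suits Strep-affinity purification, consistent with the associated study mapping herpesvirus-host protein complexes.
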