Features (pLannotate 1.2.2; 22 found; start..end, strand, type, name):
     28..80      -  misc_feature   bom (fragment): basis of mobility region from pBR322
    235..614     +  enhancer       CMV enhancer: human cytomegalovirus immediate early enhancer
    615..818     +  promoter       CMV promoter: human cytomegalovirus (CMV) immediate early promoter
    820..839     +  promoter       PLtetO-1 promoter (fragment): modified phage lambda PL promoter with tet operator sites (Lutz and Bujard, 1997)
    841..860     +  promoter       PLtetO-1 promoter (fragment): modified phage lambda PL promoter with tet operator sites (Lutz and Bujard, 1997)
    868..901     +  promoter       TRE3GV promoter (fragment): 3rd-generation Tet-responsive promoter that can be activated by binding of Tet-On® 3G, optimized for retroviral and lentiviral vectors
   1025..2356    +  CDS            vPK: VPK_HHV8P - Experimental evidence at protein level: Swiss-Prot protein existence level 1. Serine/threonine protein kinase that plays a role in viral gene expression, viral DNA replication and encapsidation, and nuclear egress of virions. Regulates host transcriptional activity through interactions with RNA helicase and c-Jun N-terminal kinase (JNK) and viral transcriptional activity through interactions with the viral protein K-bZIP/K8 (PubMed:17108053). Induces host chromosome condensation and phosphorylation of histone H3. Phosphorylates the DNA polymerase processivity factor hence modulatin
   2502..2726    +  polyA_signal   bGH poly(A) signal: bovine growth hormone polyadenylation signal
   2730..2751    +  promoter       SV40 promoter (fragment): SV40 enhancer and early promoter
   2772..3200    +  rep_origin     f1 ori (sequence partly withheld): f1 bacteriophage origin of replication; arrow indicates direction of (+) strand synthesis
   3214..3543    +  promoter       SV40 promoter: SV40 enhancer and early promoter
   3591..3638    +  promoter       EM7 promoter: synthetic bacterial promoter&nbsp
   3657..4031    +  CDS            BleoR: antibiotic-binding protein; Sh ble from Streptoalloteichus hindustanus; confers resistance to bleomycin, phleomycin, and Zeocin™
   4041..4166    +  CDS            ble (fragment): BLE_KLEPN - Experimental evidence at protein level: Swiss-Prot protein existence level 1. Binding protein with a strong affinity to the bleomycin family of antibiotics. Binds to CL990; an antimitotic-antibiotic compound. From Klebsiella pneumoniae.
   4161..4282    +  polyA_signal   SV40 poly(A) signal: SV40 polyadenylation signal
   4355..4371    -  protein_bind   lac operator: The lac repressor binds to the lac operator to inhibit transcription in E. coli. This inhibition can be relieved by adding lactose or isopropyl-β-D-thiogalactopyranoside (IPTG). lac repressor encoded by lacI
   4379..4409    -  promoter       lac promoter: promoter for the E. coli lac operon
   4424..4445    -  protein_bind   CAP binding site: CAP binding activates transcription in the presence of cAMP. E. coli catabolite activator protein
   4458..4550    -  CDS            lacI (fragment): lac repressor; lacI; The lac repressor binds to the lac operator to inhibit transcription in E. coli. This inhibition can be relieved by adding lactose or isopropyl-β-D-thiogalactopyranoside (IPTG).
   4733..5321    -  rep_origin     ori: high-copy-number ColE1/pMB1/pBR322/pUC origin of replication
   5492..6352    -  CDS            AmpR: β-lactamase; bla; confers resistance to ampicillin, carbenicillin, and related antibiotics
   6353..6457    -  promoter       AmpR promoter: bla
>Addgene plasmid #136197 | pCDNA4.TO-ORF36-2xCSTREP | addgene full sequence | sequence record 292093 | Addgene NGS Result
GACGGATCGGGAGATCTCCCGATCCCCTATGGTGCACTCTCAGTACAATCTGCTCTGATGCCGCATAGTT
AAGCCAGTATCTGCTCCCTGCTTGTGTGTTGGAGGTCGCTGAGTAGTGCGCGAGCAAAATTTAAGCTACA
ACAAGGCAAGGCTTGACCGACAATTGCATGAAGAATCTGCTTAGGGTTAGGCGTTTTGCGCTGCTTCGCG
ATGTACGGGCCAGATATACGCGTTGACATTGATTATTGACTAGTTATTAATAGTAATCAATTACGGGGTC
ATTAGTTCATAGCCCATATATGGAGTTCCGCGTTACATAACTTACGGTAAATGGCCCGCCTGGCTGACCG
CCCAACGACCCCCGCCCATTGACGTCAATAATGACGTATGTTCCCATAGTAACGCCAATAGGGACTTTCC
ATTGACGTCAATGGGTGGAGTATTTACGGTAAACTGCCCACTTGGCAGTACATCAAGTGTATCATATGCC
AAGTACGCCCCCTATTGACGTCAATGACGGTAAATGGCCCGCCTGGCATTATGCCCAGTACATGACCTTA
TGGGACTTTCCTACTTGGCAGTACATCTACGTATTAGTCATCGCTATTACCATGGTGATGCGGTTTTGGC
AGTACATCAATGGGCGTGGATAGCGGTTTGACTCACGGGGATTTCCAAGTCTCCACCCCATTGACGTCAA
TGGGAGTTTGTTTTGGCACCAAAATCAACGGGACTTTCCAAAATGTCGTAACAACTCCGCCCCATTGACG
CAAATGGGCGGTAGGCGTGTACGGTGGGAGGTCTATATAAGCAGAGCTCTCCCTATCAGTGATAGAGATC
TCCCTATCAGTGATAGAGATCGTCGACGAGCTCGTTTAGTGAACCGTCAGATCGCCTGGAGACGCCATCC
ACGCTGTTTTGACCTCCATAGAAGACACCGGGACCGATCCAGCCTCCGGACTCTAGCGTTTAAACTTAAG
CTTGGTACCGAGCTCGGATCCACTAGTCCAGTGTGGTGGAATTCATGCGCTGGAAGAGAATGGAGAGGAG
ACCCCCACTCACTCCTCTTCGGAGATCAAGGACACAATCGTCAGGTGGAGGCTTGACGATTTGCCCCCGG
TGTGCCCTGAAACTCCCTAAGGCTACCCGGATTTCAGAGAGACCCTGGGCGTCCACATGGCAGCTGAATC
AGCATATACAGGTGTCCAAGACTAAAAAGGCCACCGCGTATCTTAAAGCGCCCCGTGAATGGGGGCAGTG
CACGCACCAGGATCCAGACTGGTCCAAGCGTCTGGGTCGTGGCGCCTTTGGCATAATCGTCCCTATCTCC
GAGGATCTGTGTGTGAAGCAGTTTGATAGCCGCCGGGAGTTTTTCTACGAGGCAATTGCCAACGACCTGA
TGCAGGCCACCCGAGAGAGGTACCCCATGCATTCTGGTGGATCTAGACTGCTAGGATTCGTGCAGCCTTG
CATACCCTGTAGATCGATTGTGTATCCTAGAATGAAGTGCAACCTGCTGCAGCTGGACTGGAGTCAGGTC
AACCTGAGTGTCATGGCGGCGGAGTTCACCGGCCTAATGGCGGCGGTGTCCTTTCTAAACAGATACTGTG
GCATGGTGCACTGCGACGTTAGTCCAGACAATATTTTGGCCACAGGAGACCTAACGCCCATGAACCCCGG
GAGGCTGGTCCTTACCGATTTCGGTTCCGTTGCGCTACACTCTGGGAGCAAGTGGACTAACCTTGTGGTG
ACCTCTAACCTGGGGTTTAAGCAACACTGCTACGACTTCAGGGTGCCACCCAAACTCATTTGTAAGCATC
TCTATAAGCCGTCTTGCGTCCTCTTCCAGTGTTACCTATCCAGTCTCGGTAAGATGCACGCGCAGGTATT
GGACCAACCGTACCCTATCAGCCCTAACATGGGACTGACCATCGACATGTCCTCGTTGGGCTACACTCTG
CTGACATGCCTGGAACTCTATCTCGATCTGCCGCTAAACAACCCTCTGAAGTTCTTGGGTTCAGCCACCA
GAGACGGACGCCCCGAACCCATGTACTACTTGGGCTTCATGATTCCCAGGGTGGTGATGACTCAGATCCT
GTCCGCTGTGTGGACCATGACGCTTGACCTGGGACTAGATTGCACCGGCAAAGCCCAGGCGATTCCCATG
CGACAGGAGCACCAGCTGGCGTTTCAGAAGCAGTGCTATTTATATAAAGCCAACCAAAAGGCAGAGTCGT
TAGCGAACTGCTCCGATAAGCTAAACTGCCCCATGTTAAAGTCTCTCGTTAGAAAGCTACTAGAGCGAGA
CTTTTTCAACCATGGAGGCCACCCCCACACCCGCGGACTTGTTTTCTCAGGGCGGCCGCTCGAGGGAGGC
GGTGGATGGAGCCACCCCCAGTTCGAGAAGGGCGGCGGCAGCGGCGGCGGCAGCGGCGGCGGCAGCTGGA
GCCACCCCCAGTTCGAGAAGGGGCCCGTTTAAACCCGCTGATCAGCCTCGACTGTGCCTTCTAGTTGCCA
GCCATCTGTTGTTTGCCCCTCCCCCGTGCCTTCCTTGACCCTGGAAGGTGCCACTCCCACTGTCCTTTCC
TAATAAAATGAGGAAATTGCATCGCATTGTCTGAGTAGGTGTCATTCTATTCTGGGGGGTGGGGTGGGGC
AGGACAGCAAGGGGGAGGATTGGGAAGACAATAGCAGGCATGCTGGGGATGCGGTGGGCTCTATGGCTTC
TGAGGCGGAAAGAACCAGCTGGGGCTCTAGGGGGTATCCCC
[124 nt withheld, positions 2772-2895]
C
[91 nt withheld, positions 2897-2987]
A
[49 nt withheld, positions 2989-3037]
CCTTTGACGTTGGAGTCCACGTTCTTT
[37 nt withheld, positions 3065-3101]
ACCCTATCTCGGTCTATTCTTTTGATTTATAAGGGATTTTGCCGATTTCGGCCTATTGGTTAAAAAATGA
GCTGATTTAACAAAAATTTAACGCGAATTAATTCTGTGGAATGTGTGTCAGTTAGGGTGTGGAAAGTCCC
CAGGCTCCCCAGCAGGCAGAAGTATGCAAAGCATGCATCTCAATTAGTCAGCAACCAGGTGTGGAAAGTC
CCCAGGCTCCCCAGCAGGCAGAAGTATGCAAAGCATGCATCTCAATTAGTCAGCAACCATAGTCCCGCCC
CTAACTCCGCCCATCCCGCCCCTAACTCCGCCCAGTTCCGCCCATTCTCCGCCCCATGGCTGACTAATTT
TTTTTATTTATGCAGAGGCCGAGGCCGCCTCTGCCTCTGAGCTATTCCAGAAGTAGTGAGGAGGCTTTTT
TGGAGGCCTAGGCTTTTGCAAAAAGCTCCCGGGAGCTTGTATATCCATTTTCGGATCTGATCAGCACGTG
TTGACAATTAATCATCGGCATAGTATATCGGCATAGTATAATACGACAAGGTGAGGAACTAAACCATGGC
CAAGTTGACCAGTGCCGTTCCGGTGCTCACCGCGCGCGACGTCGCCGGAGCGGTCGAGTTCTGGACCGAC
CGGCTCGGGTTCTCCCGGGACTTCGTGGAGGACGACTTCGCCGGTGTGGTCCGGGACGACGTGACCCTGT
TCATCAGCGCGGTCCAGGACCAGGTGGTGCCGGACAACACCCTGGCCTGGGTGTGGGTGCGCGGCCTGGA
CGAGCTGTACGCCGAGTGGTCGGAGGTCGTGTCCACGAACTTCCGGGACGCCTCCGGGCCGGCCATGACC
GAGATCGGCGAGCAGCCGTGGGGGCGGGAGTTCGCCCTGCGCGACCCGGCCGGCAACTGCGTGCACTTCG
TGGCCGAGGAGCAGGACTGACACGTGCTACGAGATTTCGATTCCACCGCCGCCTTCTATGAAAGGTTGGG
CTTCGGAATCGTTTTCCGGGACGCCGGCTGGATGATCCTCCAGCGCGGGGATCTCATGCTGGAGTTCTTC
GCCCACCCCAACTTGTTTATTGCAGCTTATAATGGTTACAAATAAAGCAATAGCATCACAAATTTCACAA
ATAAAGCATTTTTTTCACTGCATTCTAGTTGTGGTTTGTCCAAACTCATCAATGTATCTTATCATGTCTG
TATACCGTCGACCTCTAGCTAGAGCTTGGCGTAATCATGGTCATAGCTGTTTCCTGTGTGAAATTGTTAT
CCGCTCACAATTCCACACAACATACGAGCCGGAAGCATAAAGTGTAAAGCCTGGGGTGCCTAATGAGTGA
GCTAACTCACATTAATTGCGTTGCGCTCACTGCCCGCTTTCCAGTCGGGAAACCTGTCGTGCCAGCTGCA
TTAATGAATCGGCCAACGCGCGGGGAGAGGCGGTTTGCGTATTGGGCGCTCTTCCGCTTCCTCGCTCACT
GACTCGCTGCGCTCGGTCGTTCGGCTGCGGCGAGCGGTATCAGCTCACTCAAAGGCGGTAATACGGTTAT
CCACAGAATCAGGGGATAACGCAGGAAAGAACATGTGAGCAAAAGGCCAGCAAAAGGCCAGGAACCGTAA
AAAGGCCGCGTTGCTGGCGTTTTTCCATAGGCTCCGCCCCCCTGACGAGCATCACAAAAATCGACGCTCA
AGTCAGAGGTGGCGAAACCCGACAGGACTATAAAGATACCAGGCGTTTCCCCCTGGAAGCTCCCTCGTGC
GCTCTCCTGTTCCGACCCTGCCGCTTACCGGATACCTGTCCGCCTTTCTCCCTTCGGGAAGCGTGGCGCT
TTCTCATAGCTCACGCTGTAGGTATCTCAGTTCGGTGTAGGTCGTTCGCTCCAAGCTGGGCTGTGTGCAC
GAACCCCCCGTTCAGCCCGACCGCTGCGCCTTATCCGGTAACTATCGTCTTGAGTCCAACCCGGTAAGAC
ACGACTTATCGCCACTGGCAGCAGCCACTGGTAACAGGATTAGCAGAGCGAGGTATGTAGGCGGTGCTAC
AGAGTTCTTGAAGTGGTGGCCTAACTACGGCTACACTAGAAGAACAGTATTTGGTATCTGCGCTCTGCTG
AAGCCAGTTACCTTCGGAAAAAGAGTTGGTAGCTCTTGATCCGGCAAACAAACCACCGCTGGTAGCGGTG
GTTTTTTTGTTTGCAAGCAGCAGATTACGCGCAGAAAAAAAGGATCTCAAGAAGATCCTTTGATCTTTTC
TACGGGGTCTGACGCTCAGTGGAACGAAAACTCACGTTAAGGGATTTTGGTCATGAGATTATCAAAAAGG
ATCTTCACCTAGATCCTTTTAAATTAAAAATGAAGTTTTAAATCAATCTAAAGTATATATGAGTAAACTT
GGTCTGACAGTTACCAATGCTTAATCAGTGAGGCACCTATCTCAGCGATCTGTCTATTTCGTTCATCCAT
AGTTGCCTGACTCCCCGTCGTGTAGATAACTACGATACGGGAGGGCTTACCATCTGGCCCCAGTGCTGCA
ATGATACCGCGAGACCCACGCTCACCGGCTCCAGATTTATCAGCAATAAACCAGCCAGCCGGAAGGGCCG
AGCGCAGAAGTGGTCCTGCAACTTTATCCGCCTCCATCCAGTCTATTAATTGTTGCCGGGAAGCTAGAGT
AAGTAGTTCGCCAGTTAATAGTTTGCGCAACGTTGTTGCCATTGCTACAGGCATCGTGGTGTCACGCTCG
TCGTTTGGTATGGCTTCATTCAGCTCCGGTTCCCAACGATCAAGGCGAGTTACATGATCCCCCATGTTGT
GCAAAAAAGCGGTTAGCTCCTTCGGTCCTCCGATCGTTGTCAGAAGTAAGTTGGCCGCAGTGTTATCACT
CATGGTTATGGCAGCACTGCATAATTCTCTTACTGTCATGCCATCCGTAAGATGCTTTTCTGTGACTGGT
GAGTACTCAACCAAGTCATTCTGAGAATAGTGTATGCGGCGACCGAGTTGCTCTTGCCCGGCGTCAATAC
GGGATAATACCGCGCCACATAGCAGAACTTTAAAAGTGCTCATCATTGGAAAACGTTCTTCGGGGCGAAA
ACTCTCAAGGATCTTACCGCTGTTGAGATCCAGTTCGATGTAACCCACTCGTGCACCCAACTGATCTTCA
GCATCTTTTACTTTCACCAGCGTTTCTGGGTGAGCAAAAACAGGAAGGCAAAATGCCGCAAAAAAGGGAA
TAAGGGCGACACGGAAATGTTGAATACTCATACTCTTCCTTTTTCAATATTATTGAAGCATTTATCAGGG
TTATTGTCTCATGAGCGGATACATATTTGAATGTATTTAGAAAAATAAACAAATAGGGGTTCCGCGCACA
TTTCCCCGAAAAGTGCCACCTGACGTC
